Addgene plasmid #195037: pGL4.10 E4E3E2E1-Prg4 promoter-luciferase
Purpose: Prg4 enhancer/promoterfirefly luciferase constructs were constructed by cloning various Prg4 regulatory fragments into pGL4.10[luc2] vector
Depositing lab: Andrew Lassar & Cheng-Hai Zhang. Depositing organization: Harvard Medical School. Publication: Creb5 establishes the competence for Prg4 expression in articular cartilage. Zhang CH, Gao Y, Jadhav U, Hung HH, Holton KM, Grodzinsky AJ, Shivdasani RA, Lassar AB. Commun Biol. 2021 Mar 12;4(1):332. doi: 10.1038/s42003-021-01857-0. PubMed 33712729.
Backbone
  Vector backbone: pGL4.10
  Vector type: Luciferase
Growth in bacteria
  Bacterial resistance: Ampicillin, 100 μg/mL
  Growth temperature: 37°C
  Growth strain: DH5alpha
  Copy number: High Copy
Gene/Insert
  Gene/Insert name: pGL4.10 E4E3E2E1-Prg4 promoter-luciferase
  Species: B. taurus (bovine)
  Entrez Gene: PRG4 (a.k.a. MSF, lubricin)
  Cloning method: Restriction Enzyme; 5′ cloning site n/a (unknown if destroyed); 3′ cloning site n/a (unknown if destroyed)
  Sequencing primers: 5′ n/a
Terms and licenses: Academic/Nonprofit Terms; Industry Terms: Not Available to Industry
How to cite: pGL4.10 E4E3E2E1-Prg4 promoter-luciferase was a gift from Andrew Lassar & Cheng-Hai Zhang (Addgene plasmid # 195037 ; http://n2t.net/addgene:195037 ; RRID:Addgene_195037)
