[The description below was written by a language model from this plasmid's Addgene catalogue record and pLannotate feature annotations shown in this document.]
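Description:
pGL4.10 E4E3E2E1-Prg4 promoter-luciferase is a firefly luciferase reporter plasmid built on the promoterless pGL4.10[luc2] backbone. It is about 7 kb in size and carries regulatory DNA from the bovine PRG4 gene, which encodes lubricin (also known as MSF). It is propagated in E. coli as a high-copy plasmid from a ColE1/pUC-type origin and selected with ampicillin through the β-lactamase gene. No mammalian selection marker is annotated, which fits a plasmid intended for transient transfection assays.

The reporter is the synthetic luc2 version of firefly luciferase, followed by an SV40 polyadenylation signal. The short large T antigen and tetracycline-resistance fragments called nearby are likely just annotation hits on backbone sequence rather than functional genes. Upstream, the backbone provides a synthetic poly(A) signal and an RNA polymerase II transcriptional pause site from the human α2 globin gene. Together these block read-through transcription from the plasmid backbone, so that luciferase output reflects only the inserted regulatory sequence. The roughly 2.9 kb stretch between the pause site and luc2 has no annotated features and is where the insert would sit. From the name, this insert combines four Prg4 enhancer elements (E4, E3, E2, E1) with the Prg4 promoter, but the record does not give their boundaries, orientation or cloning sites.

The plasmid belongs to a series of Prg4 enhancer/promoter reporters made by cloning different regulatory fragments into this vector. The series is used to measure the transcriptional activity of these elements, in work on how Creb5 establishes competence for Prg4 expression in articular cartilage.
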