Features (pLannotate 1.2.2; 9 found; start..end, strand, type, name):
    357..1217    -  CDS            AmpR: β-lactamase confers resistance to ampicillin, carbenicillin, and related antibiotics
   1218..1259    -  promoter       AmpR promoter (fragment): bla
   1322..1370    +  polyA_signal   poly(A) signal: synthetic polyadenylation signal
   1384..1475    +  misc_feature   pause site: RNA polymerase II transcriptional pause signal from the human α2 globin gene
   4363..6015    +  CDS            luciferase: firefly luciferase synthetic luc2 version of the luciferase gene
   6059..6180    -  polyA_signal   SV40 poly(A) signal: SV40 polyadenylation signal
   6203..6271    -  CDS            large T antigen (fragment): large T antigen from SV40 (simian virus 40)
   6287..6419    +  CDS            TcR (fragment): tetracycline efflux protein; tet; confers resistance to tetracycline
   6599..157     -  rep_origin     ori (across the origin): high-copy-number ColE1/pMB1/pBR322/pUC origin of replication
>Addgene plasmid #195037 | pGL4.10 E4E3E2E1-Prg4 promoter-luciferase | addgene full sequence | sequence record 383827 | Addgene NGS Result
CACTAGAAGAACAGTATTTGGTATCTGCGCTCTGCTGAAGCCAGTTACCTTCGGAAAAAGAGTTGGTAGC
TCTTGATCCGGCAAACAAACCACCGCTGGTAGCGGTGGTTTTTTTGTTTGCAAGCAGCAGATTACGCGCA
GAAAAAAAGGATCTCAAGAAGATCCTTTGATCTTTTCTACGGGGTCTGACGCTCAGTGGAACGAAAACTC
ACGTTAAGGGATTTTGGTCATGAGATTATCAAAAAGGATCTTCACCTAGATCCTTTTAAATTAAAAATGA
AGTTTTAAATCAATCTAAAGTATATATGAGTAAACTTGGTCTGACAGCGGCCGCAAATGCTAAACCACTG
CAGTGGTTACCAGTGCTTGATCAGTGAGGCACCGATCTCAGCGATCTGCCTATTTCGTTCGTCCATAGTG
GCCTGACTCCCCGTCGTGTAGATCACTACGATTCGTGAGGGCTTACCATCAGGCCCCAGCGCAGCAATGA
TGCCGCGAGAGCCGCGTTCACCGGCCCCCGATTTGTCAGCAATGAACCAGCCAGCAGGGAGGGCCGAGCG
AAGAAGTGGTCCTGCTACTTTGTCCGCCTCCATCCAGTCTATGAGCTGCTGTCGTGATGCTAGAGTAAGA
AGTTCGCCAGTGAGTAGTTTCCGAAGAGTTGTGGCCATTGCTACTGGCATCGTGGTATCACGCTCGTCGT
TCGGTATGGCTTCGTTCAACTCTGGTTCCCAGCGGTCAAGCCGGGTCACATGATCACCCATATTATGAAG
AAATGCAGTCAGCTCCTTAGGGCCTCCGATCGTTGTCAGAAGTAAGTTGGCCGCGGTGTTGTCGCTCATG
GTAATGGCAGCACTACACAATTCTCTTACCGTCATGCCATCCGTAAGATGCTTTTCCGTGACCGGCGAGT
ACTCAACCAAGTCGTTTTGTGAGTAGTGTATACGGCGACCAAGCTGCTCTTGCCCGGCGTCTATACGGGA
CAACACCGCGCCACATAGCAGTACTTTGAAAGTGCTCATCATCGGGAATCGTTCTTCGGGGCGGAAAGAC
TCAAGGATCTTGCCGCTATTGAGATCCAGTTCGATATAGCCCACTCTTGCACCCAGTTGATCTTCAGCAT
CTTTTACTTTCACCAGCGTTTCGGGGTGTGCAAAAACAGGCAAGCAAAATGCCGCAAAGAAGGGAATGAG
TGCGACACGAAAATGTTGGATGCTCATACTCGTCCTTTTTCAATATTATTGAAGCATTTATCAGGGTTAC
TAGTACGTCTCTCAAGGATAAGTAAGTAATATTAAGGTACGGGAGGTATTGGACAGGCCGCAATAAAATA
TCTTTATTTTCATTACATCTGTGTGTTGGTTTTTTGTGTGAATCGATAGTACTAACATACGCTCTCCATC
AAAACAAAACGAAACAAAACAAACTAGCAAAATAGGCTGTCCCCAGTGCAAGTGCAGGTGCCAGAACATT
TCTCTGGCCTAACTGGCCGGTACCTGAGCTCGCTAGCGGAAAACTATTAATCAGCATAGTGGAGGAACAT
TTCTTAACTCTTCAATGTTTTCATTGGAAAGCATTCCAAAAATAACGGAGACAACACCCTTGTAATTAAA
ATTTCCAAGTGCAGAGTTCCTGCAGCTTTCAGATGGACCTATGAGATGACCTTCTTATTCACTCATCATT
CTGATAATTGTTTTGGCTGTGAGACAAAAAACTAAGAATTTATTTTGGGCAGAGGATGGATCAGGAGGGA
AGATGATTAAAGAATGATCAATCATTGAGAGAACCATATTAATAAAGGCAATAGTTTATGCCACCAGGGG
CGGGTCAGATTACTTGAGCTCGAGAGGGTATGTCTTGCTTTCTCTTCCCAGGCATGCTTTTGAAAATCCT
CCTGCCTCTCTCTCCTTGACCAACAAGCCCTGTCTGCAGTCATGTTTCTCACTCACAGGAAGTCAGTAAT
CCCTCAGGGGCTAGGGGTTTACTGTGTGTTCCTTCTTCAGAGAGTGGGCAAACAAACGAATTCATCCTGC
AGCAGCGATTGCCAGCTTTGAGCTGCCAGGGTTTCCTGGAACAAGTCTGCTCAGTGTGTAATGCACCAGG
CAACATCTAGAATCCCTCCTCAGCAGGGAGCATTTTATAGGGTGATAGAGCCGACCTATCTTTGAAATTG
TCTTTTCTGTTGGTGTTGCCTCAGGGTTTTCAGGGCTCTCTGCTTTTAGAGCACTGGCTCTAAGAGGTAC
CACGGCTGTTACAGTGATGAGTCATCATGACTCCATGGGAGTGTGGAGGAGACCAAGGATGAGTCAGTAG
TCTGTCTGTTCATTCACATCTCATCTTGTTTACATATTCTGCTGTCTGAAACACTGTCTTTTCTGGTTTT
GAATAAACTGCTTTGTTCTCTCCCTCCCCTTACAGAAACATTGCACTCCGTTTAGGTACCAAGTTGGTGG
GGTGCTTGGAAAATGAGATAATGGCCATCGTGAATAGGCTCCACTAATAAGGAGGTAGTTCTGAAACCGA
ACTCTGGTTGGATCTCACTTTGTTTTCCTCTCAGTGGTGACTCCCATGTTACTGTAACATGGTCAAGTGT
GCGCTGCCCAGGATTCATCCAAAACCTATTTGTAATCTGTCTGAGGGGAATAGGGAGATATCTTCAATTT
TCCATTGGAGATACGTTTCTCTCTGTTTTCGCTCCAACCCAGGGCTCACTCCCTCTGCTTCCTTCTACCT
TGCTTTACTATGCAGAATGCCTGAATGCTGGCCAGCTTTTCCTTTGCTAAGGGCTTATGAAATTCTTATT
TCAACCAAGCGGTCTCTCTTGGGAAGGCCACATGGGAGTGCAAAGTGAGTTGTCGCTTAAAAAAATAAAT
TTTTCCGGATCATTGCATTACACAATCTGTAGTTTCTTGACTTTCCTGTGTCAAACTAATTTTTTAGATT
CAAAAGCAGAGCCACAGATGGTTCAACTGGTTTCTCAAAAGTTTTAAACAATCCCAACTTTAGTTTTACT
GGCATTCGAATAAATTGCTCTGCCTTTTCCCTCCTCTGGTATTCCTACCTGCCTTGTACTGAATAAAGAT
AGATGGTTCTGTGTAAGACTGTGTCAACTATTTACGTCTAGATTTATCTTTTTTGGCTTTTTACTTCTTT
TCTCCTTAAGTTCCCCACATTCCTTTTCTACAGGAAGCGTGGAAAAGATAAAGGTGCCAGGAAAGATATT
AGTTTTTGGCTGCTGGCAGATCTAATACTCAGGAAAAGAATTAAACATTTGAATGTATTAGTTCAGAAAA
CTTATGCCATAAGCTGAAACTAGATAAAGTTTCAAAAACACTCTTTGCTGGGTTAACTGGAAAAAGAAAA
AAAAAAAGAAATGATACCAGCATTTGACTATTTTAAAGTTGTTGCACTAGTCAAAGCCTGCCAAGCAATT
TACCATCTCACAGAACAATTTGTTCACTTCACTTAGAAATTAGAAGTGTGTTTGGGCCAATAAAGCTAAA
TTTGTAGTAGTCATTTTTATTAACGGAAGTGTTTTCCAGATGTTACTTAAGTCTGGTTGTCTGGGACCTG
TTCCAATAAATGAGGAAAGTTTGATTTCATAGGTTGTCACTGTTGATTCTGTCTAACCTTTGGACTAATT
GGTTCATCCTAACATATTTGCTCCGGTATATAAGAGCATTGGACATTGGAGAAATTCACCTCTCCTTTTA
CGGGTAAGTGTCACAGTTAACTTGCTTCATGGAGTTATATGTTTTCAATTCAATAAGGATTTATTAAAAG
TTTATTAAAGGTGCTTGAAAAGATTTATAAGGATAGTAGTTGGAGAGTTTAGAAAAGAATCACATTTATG
TAATACACCTGCCGGAGGCTTATGAATTTATATTGAGAGTTAAGAGAATGTTGGAATGATAACTGTTAAA
TTAAATTTTACTAAAGCTGGTTACTTATTTTTTCCCTTCAATATAGGATTTAAACCTTGTACTTTAAGAA
CATGCTATAATTTGAATAGAGTTTTAAGATACGTCTTTTTTTCTATTTGGGAGATTCTAAAGTATTAAAA
TGGTCAGTAACGTGGTTGAGATGGTGATTTGATGATTTTTTTTTTTTCTGTATAAGATTAAATCTAATGG
TCAAGTATTTACAATGAATTAAGGCTGGTTATTTTTAAAAGTCTTGCTTTAAGAATGGGAAAGTTTTTTT
ATCATTAAATTGAATTTTGAAATTATTGAAATGCTGTAATACAAGCATAAATTAGTGGTGAGATCCAAGA
GGCGTTTCTAATACTTTTATTTTCTTTTCAGCGAGGGCTCAGTACCTGAAAACAGCCAAGCTTGGCAATC
CGGTACTGTTGGTAAAGCCACCATGGAAGATGCCAAAAACATTAAGAAGGGCCCAGCGCCATTCTACCCA
CTCGAAGACGGGACCGCCGGCGAGCAGCTGCACAAAGCCATGAAGCGCTACGCCCTGGTGCCCGGCACCA
TCGCCTTTACCGACGCACATATCGAGGTGGACATTACCTACGCCGAGTACTTCGAGATGAGCGTTCGGCT
GGCAGAAGCTATGAAGCGCTATGGGCTGAATACAAACCATCGGATCGTGGTGTGCAGCGAGAATAGCTTG
CAGTTCTTCATGCCCGTGTTGGGTGCCCTGTTCATCGGTGTGGCTGTGGCCCCAGCTAACGACATCTACA
ACGAGCGCGAGCTGCTGAACAGCATGGGCATCAGCCAGCCCACCGTCGTATTCGTGAGCAAGAAAGGGCT
GCAAAAGATCCTCAACGTGCAAAAGAAGCTACCGATCATACAAAAGATCATCATCATGGATAGCAAGACC
GACTACCAGGGCTTCCAAAGCATGTACACCTTCGTGACTTCCCATTTGCCACCCGGCTTCAACGAGTACG
ACTTCGTGCCCGAGAGCTTCGACCGGGACAAAACCATCGCCCTGATCATGAACAGTAGTGGCAGTACCGG
ATTGCCCAAGGGCGTAGCCCTACCGCACCGCACCGCTTGTGTCCGATTCAGTCATGCCCGCGACCCCATC
TTCGGCAACCAGATCATCCCCGACACCGCTATCCTCAGCGTGGTGCCATTTCACCACGGCTTCGGCATGT
TCACCACGCTGGGCTACTTGATCTGCGGCTTTCGGGTCGTGCTCATGTACCGCTTCGAGGAGGAGCTATT
CTTGCGCAGCTTGCAAGACTATAAGATTCAATCTGCCCTGCTGGTGCCCACACTATTTAGCTTCTTCGCT
AAGAGCACTCTCATCGACAAGTACGACCTAAGCAACTTGCACGAGATCGCCAGCGGCGGGGCGCCGCTCA
GCAAGGAGGTAGGTGAGGCCGTGGCCAAACGCTTCCACCTACCAGGCATCCGCCAGGGCTACGGCCTGAC
AGAAACAACCAGCGCCATTCTGATCACCCCCGAAGGGGACGACAAGCCTGGCGCAGTAGGCAAGGTGGTG
CCCTTCTTCGAGGCTAAGGTGGTGGACTTGGACACCGGTAAGACACTGGGTGTGAACCAGCGCGGCGAGC
TGTGCGTCCGTGGCCCCATGATCATGAGCGGCTACGTTAACAACCCCGAGGCTACAAACGCTCTCATCGA
CAAGGACGGCTGGCTGCACAGCGGCGACATCGCCTACTGGGACGAGGACGAGCACTTCTTCATCGTGGAC
CGGCTGAAGAGCCTGATCAAATACAAGGGCTACCAGGTAGCCCCAGCCGAACTGGAGAGCATCCTGCTGC
AACACCCCAACATCTTCGACGCCGGGGTCGCCGGCCTGCCCGACGACGATGCCGGCGAGCTGCCCGCCGC
AGTCGTCGTGCTGGAACACGGTAAAACCATGACCGAGAAGGAGATCGTGGACTATGTGGCCAGCCAGGTT
ACAACCGCCAAGAAGCTGCGCGGTGGTGTTGTGTTCGTGGACGAGGTGCCTAAAGGACTGACCGGCAAGT
TGGACGCCCGCAAGATCCGCGAGATTCTCATTAAGGCCAAGAAGGGCGGCAAGATCGCCGTGTAATAATT
CTAGAGTCGGGGCGGCCGGCCGCTTCGAGCAGACATGATAAGATACATTGATGAGTTTGGACAAACCACA
ACTAGAATGCAGTGAAAAAAATGCTTTATTTGTGAAATTTGTGATGCTATTGCTTTATTTGTAACCATTA
TAAGCTGCAATAAACAAGTTAACAACAACAATTGCATTCATTTTATGTTTCAGGTTCAGGGGGAGGTGTG
GGAGGTTTTTTAAAGCAAGTAAAACCTCTACAAATGTGGTAAAATCGATAAGGATCCGTCGACCGATGCC
CTTGAGAGCCTTCAACCCAGTCAGCTCCTTCCGGTGGGCGCGGGGCATGACTATCGTCGCCGCACTTATG
ACTGTCTTCTTTATCATGCAACTCGTAGGACAGGTGCCGGCAGCGCTCTTCCGCTTCCTCGCTCACTGAC
TCGCTGCGCTCGGTCGTTCGGCTGCGGCGAGCGGTATCAGCTCACTCAAAGGCGGTAATACGGTTATCCA
CAGAATCAGGGGATAACGCAGGAAAGAACATGTGAGCAAAAGGCCAGCAAAAGGCCAGGAACCGTAAAAA
GGCCGCGTTGCTGGCGTTTTTCCATAGGCTCCGCCCCCCTGACGAGCATCACAAAAATCGACGCTCAAGT
CAGAGGTGGCGAAACCCGACAGGACTATAAAGATACCAGGCGTTTCCCCCTGGAAGCTCCCTCGTGCGCT
CTCCTGTTCCGACCCTGCCGCTTACCGGATACCTGTCCGCCTTTCTCCCTTCGGGAAGCGTGGCGCTTTC
TCATAGCTCACGCTGTAGGTATCTCAGTTCGGTGTAGGTCGTTCGCTCCAAGCTGGGCTGTGTGCACGAA
CCCCCCGTTCAGCCCGACCGCTGCGCCTTATCCGGTAACTATCGTCTTGAGTCCAACCCGGTAAGACACG
ACTTATCGCCACTGGCAGCAGCCACTGGTAACAGGATTAGCAGAGCGAGGTATGTAGGCGGTGCTACAGA
GTTCTTGAAGTGGTGGCCTAACTACGGCTA
